Addgene plasmid #73034: pCDH-EF1S-copGFP
Purpose: Express copGFP reporter
Depositing lab: Kazuhiro Oka. Depositing organization: Baylor College of Medicine.
Backbone
  Vector backbone: pCDH-CMV-MCS
  Backbone manufacturer: Systembio
  Backbone size w/o insert (bp): 6421
  Total vector size (bp): 7169
  Modifications to backbone: ClaI/SalI fragment was replaced with EF1s + new MCS
  Vector type: Mammalian Expression, Lentiviral
Growth in bacteria
  Bacterial resistance: Ampicillin, 100 μg/mL
  Growth temperature: 37°C
  Growth strain: NEB Stable
  Copy number: High Copy
Gene/Insert
  Gene/Insert name: copGFP
  Species: Synthetic
  Insert size (bp): 776
  Promoter: Truncated EF1
  Cloning method: Restriction Enzyme; 5′ cloning site BamHI (not destroyed); 3′ cloning site EcoRI (not destroyed)
  Sequencing primers: 5′ AGCCTACCTAGACTCAGCCG; 3′ CAACACCACGGAATTGTCAG
Terms and licenses: Academic/Nonprofit Terms; Industry Terms: Not Available to Industry
How to cite: pCDH-EF1S-copGFP was a gift from Kazuhiro Oka (Addgene plasmid # 73034 ; http://n2t.net/addgene:73034 ; RRID:Addgene_73034)
