[The description below was written by a language model from this plasmid's Addgene catalogue record and pLannotate feature annotations shown in this document.]
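Description:
pCDH-EF1S-copGFP is a lentiviral transfer plasmid for mammalian expression of the green fluorescent reporter copGFP. It derives from the commercial pCDH-CMV-MCS backbone, in which a ClaI/SalI fragment was replaced by a truncated EF1 promoter (EF1s) and a new multiple cloning site. The roughly 7.2 kb plasmid is propagated in E. coli using a high-copy ColE1/pUC-type origin and an ampicillin resistance gene (β-lactamase). The record specifies a recombination-tolerant host strain, which is common practice for constructs carrying repeated LTR sequences.

The viral portion follows a third-generation layout. An RSV enhancer/promoter is fused to a truncated HIV-1 5′ LTR to drive genomic RNA synthesis in packaging cells. This is followed by the Ψ packaging signal with a partial gag sequence, the Rev response element for nuclear export of unspliced RNA, an env fragment, and the cPPT/CTS element that aids nuclear import of the reverse-transcribed genome. The internal expression cassette consists of the EF-1α core promoter joined to an HTLV-1 LTR-derived segment, which together appear to make up the short EF1 promoter. This drives the copGFP coding sequence, originally from the copepod Pontellina plumata and listed here as synthetic, cloned between retained BamHI and EcoRI sites. A WPRE downstream enhances transcript stability and expression. The cassette ends in a truncated HIV-1 3′ LTR, followed by an SV40 polyadenylation signal and SV40 origin. The remaining annotations (lac promoter/operator, lacI, lacZα, rop and bom fragments) are backbone remnants.

The construct carries no mammalian selection marker in the annotated features. It serves as a fluorescent reporter or control vector for monitoring transfection or lentiviral transduction.
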