Features (pLannotate 1.2.2; 25 found; start..end, strand, type, name):
      6..227     +  promoter       RSV promoter: Rous sarcoma virus enhancer/promoter
    234..414     +  LTR            5' LTR (truncated): truncated 5' long terminal repeat (LTR) from HIV-1
    458..583     +  misc_feature   HIV-1 Ψ: packaging signal of human immunodeficiency virus type 1
    567..905     +  CDS            HIV-1 gag (fragment): gag protein from human immunodeficiency virus 1; gag
   1025..1361    +  ncRNA          RRE: Accession: RF00036 - HIV Rev response element
   1397..1786    +  CDS            env (fragment): ENV_HV1H2 - Experimental evidence at protein level: Swiss-Prot protein existence level 1. [Transmembrane protein gp41]: Acts as a class I viral fusion protein. Under the current model, the protein has at least 3 conformational states: pre-fusion native state, pre-hairpin intermediate state, and post-fusion hairpin state. During fusion of viral and target intracellular membranes, the coiled coil regions (heptad repeats) assume a trimer-of-hairpins structure, positioning the fusion peptide in close proximity to the C-terminal region of the ectodomain. The formation of this structure appears to d
   1798..1915    +  misc_feature   cPPT/CTS: central polypurine tract and central termination sequence of HIV-1
   1955..2166    +  promoter       EF-1α core promoter: core promoter for human elongation factor EF-1α
   2179..2447    +  LTR            5' LTR (truncated): truncated 5' long terminal repeat (LTR) from human T-cell leukemia virus (HTLV) type 1
   2507..3171    +  CDS            CopGFP (fragment): green fluorescent protein 2 from Pontellina plumata, also known as ppluGFP2 (Shagin et al., 2004)
   3264..3852    +  misc_feature   WPRE: woodchuck hepatitis virus posttranscriptional regulatory element
   3847..3954    +  CDS            nef (fragment): NEF_SIVS4 - Experimental evidence at protein level: Swiss-Prot protein existence level 1. Interferes with TCR signaling from the cell membrane. Interacts with CD247/TCRZ (TCR zeta chain) and exert potent down- regulation of cell surface TCR/CD3 complexes. From Simian immunodeficiency virus (isolate F236/smH4) (SIV-sm) (Simian immunodeficiency virus sooty mangabey monkey).
   3979..4159    +  LTR            5' LTR (truncated): truncated 5' long terminal repeat (LTR) from HIV-1
   4231..4352    +  polyA_signal   SV40 poly(A) signal: SV40 polyadenylation signal
   4371..4506    +  rep_origin     SV40 ori: SV40 origin of replication
   4568..4584    -  protein_bind   lac operator: The lac repressor binds to the lac operator to inhibit transcription in E. coli. This inhibition can be relieved by adding lactose or isopropyl-β-D-thiogalactopyranoside (IPTG). lac repressor encoded by lacI
   4592..4622    -  promoter       lac promoter: promoter for the E. coli lac operon
   4637..4658    -  protein_bind   CAP binding site: CAP binding activates transcription in the presence of cAMP. E. coli catabolite activator protein
   4671..4763    -  CDS            lacI (fragment): lac repressor; lacI; The lac repressor binds to the lac operator to inhibit transcription in E. coli. This inhibition can be relieved by adding lactose or isopropyl-β-D-thiogalactopyranoside (IPTG).
   4946..5534    -  rep_origin     ori: high-copy-number ColE1/pMB1/pBR322/pUC origin of replication
   5705..6565    -  CDS            AmpR: β-lactamase; bla; confers resistance to ampicillin, carbenicillin, and related antibiotics
   6566..6670    -  promoter       AmpR promoter: bla
   6765..6800    +  CDS            rop (fragment): Rop protein, which maintains plasmids at low copy number; rop
   6902..7001    +  misc_feature   bom (fragment): basis of mobility region from pBR322
   7007..7161    -  CDS            lacZα (fragment): LacZα fragment of β-galactosidase; lacZ fragment
>Addgene plasmid #73034 | pCDH-EF1S-copGFP | depositor full sequence | sequence record 133977 | pCDH-EF1S-copGFP sequence 7169 bps
ACGCGTGTAGTCTTATGCAATACTCTTGTAGTCTTGCAACATGGTAACGATGAGTTAGCAACATGCCTTA
CAAGGAGAGAAAAAGCACCGTGCATGCCGATTGGTGGAAGTAAGGTGGTACGATCGTGCCTTATTAGGAA
GGCAACAGACGGGTCTGACATGGATTGGACGAACCACTGAATTGCCGCATTGCAGAGATATTGTATTTAA
GTGCCTAGCTCGATACAATAAACGGGTCTCTCTGGTTAGACCAGATCTGAGCCTGGGAGCTCTCTGGCTA
ACTAGGGAACCCACTGCTTAAGCCTCAATAAAGCTTGCCTTGAGTGCTTCAAGTAGTGTGTGCCCGTCTG
TTGTGTGACTCTGGTAACTAGAGATCCCTCAGACCCTTTTAGTCAGTGTGGAAAATCTCTAGCAGTGGCG
CCCGAACAGGGACCTGAAAGCGAAAGGGAAACCAGAGCTCTCTCGACGCAGGACTCGGCTTGCTGAAGCG
CGCACGGCAAGAGGCGAGGGGCGGCGACTGGTGAGTACGCCAAAAATTTTGACTAGCGGAGGCTAGAAGG
AGAGAGATGGGTGCGAGAGCGTCAGTATTAAGCGGGGGAGAATTAGATCGCGATGGGAAAAAATTCGGTT
AAGGCCAGGGGGAAAGAAAAAATATAAATTAAAACATATAGTATGGGCAAGCAGGGAGCTAGAACGATTC
GCAGTTAATCCTGGCCTGTTAGAAACATCAGAAGGCTGTAGACAAATACTGGGACAGCTACAACCATCCC
TTCAGACAGGATCAGAAGAACTTAGATCATTATATAATACAGTAGCAACCCTCTATTGTGTGCATCAAAG
GATAGAGATAAAAGACACCAAGGAAGCTTTAGACAAGATAGAGGAAGAGCAAAACAAAAGTAAGACCACC
GCACAGCAAGCGGCCACTGATCTTCAGACCTGGAGGAGGAGATATGAGGGACAATTGGAGAAGTGAATTA
TATAAATATAAAGTAGTAAAAATTGAACCATTAGGAGTAGCACCCACCAAGGCAAAGAGAAGAGTGGTGC
AGAGAGAAAAAAGAGCAGTGGGAATAGGAGCTTTGTTCCTTGGGTTCTTGGGAGCAGCAGGAAGCACTAT
GGGCGCAGCCTCAATGACGCTGACGGTACAGGCCAGACAATTATTGTCTGGTATAGTGCAGCAGCAGAAC
AATTTGCTGAGGGCTATTGAGGCGCAACAGCATCTGTTGCAACTCACAGTCTGGGGCATCAAGCAGCTCC
AGGCAAGAATCCTGGCTGTGGAAAGATACCTAAAGGATCAACAGCTCCTGGGGATTTGGGGTTGCTCTGG
AAAACTCATTTGCACCACTGCTGTGCCTTGGAATGCTAGTTGGAGTAATAAATCTCTGGAACAGATTGGA
ATCACACGACCTGGATGGAGTGGGACAGAGAAATTAACAATTACACAAGCTTAATACACTCCTTAATTGA
AGAATCGCAAAACCAGCAAGAAAAGAATGAACAAGAATTATTGGAATTAGATAAATGGGCAAGTTTGTGG
AATTGGTTTAACATAACAAATTGGCTGTGGTATATAAAATTATTCATAATGATAGTAGGAGGCTTGGTAG
GTTTAAGAATAGTTTTTGCTGTACTTTCTATAGTGAATAGAGTTAGGCAGGGATATTCACCATTATCGTT
TCAGACCCACCTCCCAACCCCGAGGGGACCCGACAGGCCCGAAGGAATAGAAGAAGAAGGTGGAGAGAGA
GACAGAGACAGATCCATTCGATTAGTGAACGGATCTCGACGGTTAACTTTTAAAAGAAAAGGGGGGATTG
GGGGGTACAGTGCAGGGGAAAGAATAGTAGACATAATAGCAACAGACATACAAACTAAAGAATTACAAAA
ACAAATTACAAAAATTCAAAATTTTATCGATCAAGGATCTGCGATCGCTCCGGTGCCCGTCAGTGGGCAG
AGCGCACATCGCCCACAGTCCCCGAGAAGTTGGGGGGAGGGGTCGGCAATTGAACGGGTGCCTAGAGAAG
GTGGCGCGGGGTAAACTGGGAAAGTGATGTCGTGTACTGGCTCCGCCTTTTTCCCGAGGGTGGGGGAGAA
CCGTATATAAGTGCAGTAGTCGCCGTGAACGTTCTTTTTCGCAACGGGTTTGCCGCCAGAACACAGCTGA
AGCTTCGAGGGGCTCGCATCTCTCCTTCACGCGCCCGCCGCCCTACCTGAGGCCGCCATCCACGCCGGTT
GAGTCGCGTTCTGCCGCCTCCCGCCTGTGGTGCCTCCTGAACTGCGTCCGCCGTCTAGGTAAGTTTAAAG
CTCAGGTCGAGACCGGGCCTTTGTCCGGCGCTCCCTTGGAGCCTACCTAGACTCAGCCGGCTCTCCACGC
TTTGCCTGACCCTGCTTGCTCAACTCTACGTCTTTGTTTCGTTTTCTGTTCTGCGCCGTTACAGATCCAA
GCTGTGACCGGCGCCTACGCTAGACGGATCCACCATGGAGAGCGACGAGAGCGGCCTGCCCGCCATGGAG
ATCGAGTGCCGCATCACCGGCACCCTGAACGGCGTGGAGTTCGAGCTGGTGGGCGGCGGAGAGGGCACCC
CCAAGCAGGGCCGCATGACCAACAAGATGAAGAGCACCAAAGGCGCCCTGACCTTCAGCCCCTACCTGCT
GAGCCACGTGATGGGCTACGGCTTCTACCACTTCGGCACCTACCCCAGCGGCTACGAGAACCCCTTCCTG
CACGCCATCAACAACGGCGGCTACACCAACACCCGCATCGAGAAGTACGAGGACGGCGGCGTGCTGCACG
TGAGCTTCAGCTACCGCTACGAGGCCGGCCGCGTGATCGGCGACTTCAAGGTGGTGGGCACCGGCTTCCC
CGAGGACAGCGTGATCTTCACCGACAAGATCATCCGCAGCAACGCCACCGTGGAGCACCTGCACCCCATG
GGCGATAACGTGCTGGTGGGCAGCTTCGCCCGCACCTTCAGCCTGCGCGACGGCGGCTACTACAGCTTCG
TGGTGGACAGCCACATGCACTTCAAGAGCGCCATCCACCCCAGCATCCTGCAGAACGGGGGCCCCATGTT
CGCCTTCCGCCGCGTGGAGGAGCTGCACAGCAACACCGAGCTGGGCATCGTGGAGTACCAGCACGCCTTC
AAGACCCCCATTGCCTTCGCCAGATCCCGCGCTCAGTCGTCCAATTCTGCCGTGGACGGCACCGCCGGAC
CCGGCTCCACCGGATCTCGCTAAGGCGCGCCGAATTCGTCGACAATCAACCTCTGGATTACAAAATTTGT
GAAAGATTGACTGGTATTCTTAACTATGTTGCTCCTTTTACGCTATGTGGATACGCTGCTTTAATGCCTT
TGTATCATGCTATTGCTTCCCGTATGGCTTTCATTTTCTCCTCCTTGTATAAATCCTGGTTGCTGTCTCT
TTATGAGGAGTTGTGGCCCGTTGTCAGGCAACGTGGCGTGGTGTGCACTGTGTTTGCTGACGCAACCCCC
ACTGGTTGGGGCATTGCCACCACCTGTCAGCTCCTTTCCGGGACTTTCGCTTTCCCCCTCCCTATTGCCA
CGGCGGAACTCATCGCCGCCTGCCTTGCCCGCTGCTGGACAGGGGCTCGGCTGTTGGGCACTGACAATTC
CGTGGTGTTGTCGGGGAAATCATCGTCCTTTCCTTGGCTGCTCGCCTGTGTTGCCACCTGGATTCTGCGC
GGGACGTCCTTCTGCTACGTCCCTTCGGCCCTCAATCCAGCGGACCTTCCTTCCCGCGGCCTGCTGCCGG
CTCTGCGGCCTCTTCCGCGTCTTCGCCTTCGCCCTCAGACGAGTCGGATCTCCCTTTGGGCCGCCTCCCC
GCCTGGTACCTTTAAGACCAATGACTTACAAGGCAGCTGTAGATCTTAGCCACTTTTTAAAAGAAAAGGG
GGGACTGGAAGGGCTAATTCACTCCCAACGAAAATAAGATCTGCTTTTTGCTTGTACTGGGTCTCTCTGG
TTAGACCAGATCTGAGCCTGGGAGCTCTCTGGCTAACTAGGGAACCCACTGCTTAAGCCTCAATAAAGCT
TGCCTTGAGTGCTTCAAGTAGTGTGTGCCCGTCTGTTGTGTGACTCTGGTAACTAGAGATCCCTCAGACC
CTTTTAGTCAGTGTGGAAAATCTCTAGCAGTAGTAGTTCATGTCATCTTATTATTCAGTATTTATAACTT
GCAAAGAAATGAATATCAGAGAGTGAGAGGAACTTGTTTATTGCAGCTTATAATGGTTACAAATAAAGCA
ATAGCATCACAAATTTCACAAATAAAGCATTTTTTTCACTGCATTCTAGTTGTGGTTTGTCCAAACTCAT
CAATGTATCTTATCATGTCTGGCTCTAGCTATCCCGCCCCTAACTCCGCCCAGTTCCGCCCATTCTCCGC
CCCATGGCTGACTAATTTTTTTTATTTATGCAGAGGCCGAGGCCGCCTCGGCCTCTGAGCTATTCCAGAA
GTAGTGAGGAGGCTTTTTTGGAGGCCTAGACTTTTGCAGAGACGGCCCAAATTCGTAATCATGGTCATAG
CTGTTTCCTGTGTGAAATTGTTATCCGCTCACAATTCCACACAACATACGAGCCGGAAGCATAAAGTGTA
AAGCCTGGGGTGCCTAATGAGTGAGCTAACTCACATTAATTGCGTTGCGCTCACTGCCCGCTTTCCAGTC
GGGAAACCTGTCGTGCCAGCTGCATTAATGAATCGGCCAACGCGCGGGGAGAGGCGGTTTGCGTATTGGG
CGCTCTTCCGCTTCCTCGCTCACTGACTCGCTGCGCTCGGTCGTTCGGCTGCGGCGAGCGGTATCAGCTC
ACTCAAAGGCGGTAATACGGTTATCCACAGAATCAGGGGATAACGCAGGAAAGAACATGTGAGCAAAAGG
CCAGCAAAAGGCCAGGAACCGTAAAAAGGCCGCGTTGCTGGCGTTTTTCCATAGGCTCCGCCCCCCTGAC
GAGCATCACAAAAATCGACGCTCAAGTCAGAGGTGGCGAAACCCGACAGGACTATAAAGATACCAGGCGT
TTCCCCCTGGAAGCTCCCTCGTGCGCTCTCCTGTTCCGACCCTGCCGCTTACCGGATACCTGTCCGCCTT
TCTCCCTTCGGGAAGCGTGGCGCTTTCTCATAGCTCACGCTGTAGGTATCTCAGTTCGGTGTAGGTCGTT
CGCTCCAAGCTGGGCTGTGTGCACGAACCCCCCGTTCAGCCCGACCGCTGCGCCTTATCCGGTAACTATC
GTCTTGAGTCCAACCCGGTAAGACACGACTTATCGCCACTGGCAGCAGCCACTGGTAACAGGATTAGCAG
AGCGAGGTATGTAGGCGGTGCTACAGAGTTCTTGAAGTGGTGGCCTAACTACGGCTACACTAGAAGGACA
GTATTTGGTATCTGCGCTCTGCTGAAGCCAGTTACCTTCGGAAAAAGAGTTGGTAGCTCTTGATCCGGCA
AACAAACCACCGCTGGTAGCGGTGGTTTTTTTGTTTGCAAGCAGCAGATTACGCGCAGAAAAAAAGGATC
TCAAGAAGATCCTTTGATCTTTTCTACGGGGTCTGACGCTCAGTGGAACGAAAACTCACGTTAAGGGATT
TTGGTCATGAGATTATCAAAAAGGATCTTCACCTAGATCCTTTTAAATTAAAAATGAAGTTTTAAATCAA
TCTAAAGTATATATGAGTAAACTTGGTCTGACAGTTACCAATGCTTAATCAGTGAGGCACCTATCTCAGC
GATCTGTCTATTTCGTTCATCCATAGTTGCCTGACTCCCCGTCGTGTAGATAACTACGATACGGGAGGGC
TTACCATCTGGCCCCAGTGCTGCAATGATACCGCGAGACCCACGCTCACCGGCTCCAGATTTATCAGCAA
TAAACCAGCCAGCCGGAAGGGCCGAGCGCAGAAGTGGTCCTGCAACTTTATCCGCCTCCATCCAGTCTAT
TAATTGTTGCCGGGAAGCTAGAGTAAGTAGTTCGCCAGTTAATAGTTTGCGCAACGTTGTTGCCATTGCT
ACAGGCATCGTGGTGTCACGCTCGTCGTTTGGTATGGCTTCATTCAGCTCCGGTTCCCAACGATCAAGGC
GAGTTACATGATCCCCCATGTTGTGCAAAAAAGCGGTTAGCTCCTTCGGTCCTCCGATCGTTGTCAGAAG
TAAGTTGGCCGCAGTGTTATCACTCATGGTTATGGCAGCACTGCATAATTCTCTTACTGTCATGCCATCC
GTAAGATGCTTTTCTGTGACTGGTGAGTACTCAACCAAGTCATTCTGAGAATAGTGTATGCGGCGACCGA
GTTGCTCTTGCCCGGCGTCAATACGGGATAATACCGCGCCACATAGCAGAACTTTAAAAGTGCTCATCAT
TGGAAAACGTTCTTCGGGGCGAAAACTCTCAAGGATCTTACCGCTGTTGAGATCCAGTTCGATGTAACCC
ACTCGTGCACCCAACTGATCTTCAGCATCTTTTACTTTCACCAGCGTTTCTGGGTGAGCAAAAACAGGAA
GGCAAAATGCCGCAAAAAAGGGAATAAGGGCGACACGGAAATGTTGAATACTCATACTCTTCCTTTTTCA
ATATTATTGAAGCATTTATCAGGGTTATTGTCTCATGAGCGGATACATATTTGAATGTATTTAGAAAAAT
AAACAAATAGGGGTTCCGCGCACATTTCCCCGAAAAGTGCCACCTGACGTCTAAGAAACCATTATTATCA
TGACATTAACCTATAAAAATAGGCGTATCACGAGGCCCTTTCGTCTCGCGCGTTTCGGTGATGACGGTGA
AAACCTCTGACACATGCAGCTCCCGGAGACGGTCACAGCTTGTCTGTAAGCGGATGCCGGGAGCAGACAA
GCCCGTCAGGGCGCGTCAGCGGGTGTTGGCGGGTGTCGGGGCTGGCTTAACTATGCGGCATCAGAGCAGA
TTGTACTGAGAGTGCACCATATGCGGTGTGAAATACCGCACAGATGCGTAAGGAGAAAATACCGCATCAG
GCGCCATTCGCCATTCAGGCTGCGCAACTGTTGGGAAGGGCGATCGGTGCGGGCCTCTTCGCTATTACGC
CAGCTGGCGAAAGGGGGATGTGCTGCAAGGCGATTAAGTTGGGTAACGCCAGGGTTTTCCCAGTCACGAC
GTTGTAAAACGACGGCCAGTGCCAAGCTG
