>Addgene plasmid #73034 | pCDH-EF1S-copGFP | addgene partial sequence | sequence record 136032 | EF1a-F_alt 5'-gccgtgaacgttctttttc-3'
CTTCGAGGGGCTCGCATCTCTCCTTCACGCGCCCGCCGCCCTACCTGAGGCCGCCATCCACGCCGGTTGA
GTCGCGTTCTGCCGCCTCCCGCCTGTGGTGCCTCCTGAACTGCGTCCGCCGTCTAGGTAAGTTTAAAGCT
CAGGTCGAGACCGGGCCTTTGTCCGGCGCTCCCTTGGAGCCTACCTAGACTCAGCCGGCTCTCCACGCTT
TGCCTGACCCTGCTTGCTCAACTCTACGTCTTTGTTTCGTTTTCTGTTCTGCGCCGTTACAGATCCAAGC
TGTGACCGGCGCCTACGCTAGACGGATCCACCATGGAGAGCGACGAGAGCGGCCTGCCCGCCATGGAGAT
CGAGTGCCGCATCACCGGCACCCTGAACGGCGTGGAGTTCGAGCTGGTGGGCGGCGGAGAGGGCACCCCC
AAGCAGGGCCGCATGACCAACAAGATGAAGAGCACCAAAGGCGCCCTGACCTTCAGCCCCTACCTGCTGA
GCCACGTGATGGGCTACGGCTTCTACCACTTCGGCACCTACCCCAGCGGCTACGAGAACCCCTTCCTGCA
CGCCATCAACAACGGCGGCTACACCAACACCCGCATCGAGAAGTACGAGGACGGCGGCGTGCTGCACGTG
AGCTTCAGCTACCGCTACGAGGCCGGCCGCGTGATCGGCGACTTCAAGGTGGTGGGCACCGGCTTCCCCG
AGGACAGCGTGATCTTCACCGACAAGATCATCCGCAGCAACGCCACCGTGGAGCACCTGCACCCCATGGG
CGATAACGTGCTGGTGGGCAGCTTCGCCCGCACCTTCAGCCTGCGCGACGGCGG
