>Addgene plasmid #73034 | pCDH-EF1S-copGFP | addgene partial sequence | sequence record 136033 | WPRE-R 5'-CATAGCGTAAAAGGAGCAACA-3'
TTTTGTAATCCAGAGGTTGATTGTCGACGAATTCGGCGCGCCTTAGCGAGATCCGGTGGAGCCGGGTCCG
GCGGTGCCGTCCACGGCAGAATTGGACGACTGAGCGCGGGATCTGGCGAAGGCAATGGGGGTCTTGAAGG
CGTGCTGGTACTCCACGATGCCCAGCTCGGTGTTGCTGTGCAGCTCCTCCACGCGGCGGAAGGCGAACAT
GGGGCCCCCGTTCTGCAGGATGCTGGGGTGGATGGCGCTCTTGAAGTGCATGTGGCTGTCCACCACGAAG
CTGTAGTAGCCGCCGTCGCGCAGGCTGAAGGTGCGGGCGAAGCTGCCCACCAGCACGTTATCGCCCATGG
GGTGCAGGTGCTCCACGGTGGCGTTGCTGCGGATGATCTTGTCGGTGAAGATCACGCTGTCCTCGGGGAA
GCCGGTGCCCACCACCTTGAAGTCGCCGATCACGCGGCCGGCCTCGTAGCGGTAGCTGAAGCTCACGTGC
AGCACGCCGCCGTCCTCGTACTTCTCGATGCGGGTGTTGGTGTAGCCGCCGTTGTTGATGGCGTGCAGGA
AGGGGTTCTCGTAGCCGCTGGGGTAGGTGCCGAAGTGGTAGAAGCCGTAGCCCATCACGTGGCTCAGCAG
GTAGGGGCTGAAGGTCAGGGCGCCTTTGGTGCTCTTCATCTTGTTGGTCATGCGGCCCTGCTTGGGGGTG
CCCTCTCCGCCGCCCACCAGCTCGAACTCCACGCCGTTCAGGGTGCCGGTGATGCGGCACTCGATCTCCA
TGGCGGGCAGGCCGCTCTCGTCGCTCTCCATGGTGGATCCGTCTA
